>Addgene plasmid #69770 | pCR8/GW/TOPO PCGF1 | depositor partial sequence | sequence record 123524 | PCGF1
ATGGCGTCTCCTCAGGGGGGCCAGATTGCGATCGCGATGAGGCTTCGGAACCAGCTCCAGTCAGTGTACA
AGATGGACCCGCTACGGAACGAGGAGGAGGTTCGAGTGAAGATCAAAGACTTGAATGAACACATTGTTTG
CTGCCTATGCGCCGGCTACTTCGTGGATGCCACCACCATCACAGAGTGTCTTCATACTTTCTGCAAGAGT
TGTATTGTGAAGTACCTCCAAACTAGCAAGTACTGCCCCATGTGCAACATTAAGATCCACGAGACACAGC
CACTGCTCAACCTCAAACTGGACCGGGTCATGCAGGACATCGTGTATAAGCTGGTGCCTGGCTTGCAAGA
CAGTGAAGAGAAACGGATTCGGGAATTCTACCAGTCCCGAGGTTTGGACCGGGTCACCCAGCCCACTGGG
GAAGAGCCAGCACTGAGCAACCTCGGCCTCCCCTTCAGCAGCTTTGACCACTCTAAAGCCCACTACTATC
GCTATGATGAGCAGTTGAACCTGTGCCTGGAGCGGCTGAGTTCTGGCAAAGACAAGAATAAAAGCGTCCT
GCAGAACAAGTATGTCCGATGTTCTGTTAGAGCTGAGGTACGCCATCTCCGGAGGGTCCTGTGTCACCGC
TTGATGCTAAACCCTCAGCATGTGCAGCTCCTTTTTGACAATGAAGTTCTCCCTGATCACATGACAATGA
AGCAGATATGGCTCTCCCGCTGGTTCGGCAAGCCATCCCCTTTGCTTTTACAATACAGTGTGAAAGAGAA
GAGGAGGTAG
