>Addgene plasmid #69770 | pCR8/GW/TOPO PCGF1 | addgene partial sequence | sequence record 125296 | M13-Rev 5'-CAGGAAACAGCTATGACC-3'
TCAGCTGGATGGCAAATAATGATTTTATTTTGACTGATAGTGACCTGTTCGTTGCAACAAATTGATGAGC
AATTATTTTTTATAATGCCAACTTTGTACAAGAAAGCTGGGTCGAATTCGCCCTTTGCCCTCCTCTTCTC
TTTCACACTGTATTGTAAAAGCAAAGGGGATGGCTTGCCGAACCAGCGGGAGAGCCATATCTGCTTCATT
GTCATGTGATCAGGGAGAACTTCATTGTCAAAAAGGAGCTGCACATGCTGAGGGTTTAGCATCAAGCGGT
GACACAGGACCCTCCGGAGATGGCGTACCTCAGCTCTAACAGAACATCGGACATACTTGTTCTGCAGGAC
GCTTTTATTCTTGTCTTTGCCAGAACTCAGCCGCTCCAGGCACAGGTTCAACTGCTCATCATAGCGATAG
TAGTGGGCTTTAGAGTGGTCAAAGCTGCTGAAGGGGAGGCCGAGGTTGCTCAGTGCTGGCTCTTCCCCAG
TGGGCTGGGTGACCCGGTCCAAACCTCGGGACTGGTAGAATTCCCGAATCCGTTTCTCTTCACTGTCTTG
CAAGCCAGGCACCAGCTTATACACGATGTCCTGCATGACCCGGTCCAGTTTGAGGTTGAGCAGTGGCTGT
GTCTCGTGGATCTTAATGTTGCACATGGGGCAGTACTTGCTAGTTTGGAGGTACTTCACAATACAACTCT
TGCAGAAAGTATGAAGACACTCTGTGATGGTGGTGGCATCCACGAAGTAGCCAGCGCATAGGCAGCAAAC
AATGTGTTCATTCAAGTCTTTGATCTTCACTCGAACCTCCTCCTCGTTCCGTAGCGGGTCCATCTTGTAC
ACTGACTGGAGCTGGTTCCGAAGCCTCATC
