>Addgene plasmid #69770 | pCR8/GW/TOPO PCGF1 | addgene partial sequence | sequence record 125299 | M13-F20 5'-TGTAAAACGACGGCCAGT-3'
ATGATTTTATTTTGACTGATAGTGACCTGTTCGTTGCAACAAATTGATGAGCAATGCTTTTTTATAATGC
CAACTTTGTACAAAAAAGCAGGCTCCGAATTCGCCCTTACCATGGCGTCTCCTCAGGGGGGCCAGATTGC
GATCGCGATGAGGCTTCGGAACCAGCTCCAGTCAGTGTACAAGATGGACCCGCTACGGAACGAGGAGGAG
GTTCGAGTGAAGATCAAAGACTTGAATGAACACATTGTTTGCTGCCTATGCGCTGGCTACTTCGTGGATG
CCACCACCATCACAGAGTGTCTTCATACTTTCTGCAAGAGTTGTATTGTGAAGTACCTCCAAACTAGCAA
GTACTGCCCCATGTGCAACATTAAGATCCACGAGACACAGCCACTGCTCAACCTCAAACTGGACCGGGTC
ATGCAGGACATCGTGTATAAGCTGGTGCCTGGCTTGCAAGACAGTGAAGAGAAACGGATTCGGGAATTCT
ACCAGTCCCGAGGTTTGGACCGGGTCACCCAGCCCACTGGGGAAGAGCCAGCACTGAGCAACCTCGGCCT
CCCCTTCAGCAGCTTTGACCACTCTAAAGCCCACTACTATCGCTATGATGAGCAGTTGAACCTGTGCCTG
GAGCGGCTGAGTTCTGGCAAAGACAAGAATAAAAGCGTCCTGCAGAACAAGTATGTCCGATGTTCTGTTA
GAGCTGAGGTACGCCATCTCCGGAGGGTCCTGTGTCACCGCTTGATGCTAAACCCTCAGCATGTGCAGCT
CCTTTTTGACAATGAAGTTCTCCCTGATCACATGACAATGAAGCAGATATGGCTCTCCCGCTGGTTCGGC
AAGCCATCCCCTTTGCTTTTACAATACAGTGTGAAAGAGAAGAGGAGGGCAAAAGGGCGAATTCGACCCA
GCTTTCTTGTACAAAGTTGGCATTATAAAAAATAATTGCTCATCAATTTGTTGCAACGAACAGG
