[The description below was written by a language model from this plasmid's Addgene catalogue record.]
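Description:
pCR8/GW/TOPO PCGF1 is a Gateway entry clone carrying the human PCGF1 gene (also known as NSPC1 or RNF68) in the commercial pCR8/GW/TOPO backbone, which is 2817 bp without the insert. It is propagated in standard E. coli cloning strains as a high-copy plasmid under spectinomycin selection. The catalogue classes it as a bacterial expression vector, but its stated purpose is as an entry vector: a storage and shuttle form of the coding sequence, not a construct meant to drive expression itself. The record names no promoter acting on the insert.

The PCGF1 sequence was introduced by TOPO cloning, in which a PCR product is ligated directly into a topoisomerase-activated linear vector. In this backbone family the cloning site lies between attL recombination sites, so the insert can be moved by an LR recombination reaction into any compatible Gateway destination vector. This generates expression constructs for mammalian, bacterial or other hosts, with whatever promoters and tags the destination vector provides. M13 forward and reverse priming sites flank the cloning region and are listed for sequencing across the insert. This matters because TOPO cloning of this type is not inherently directional.

PCGF1 encodes a Polycomb group RING finger protein, a component of Polycomb repressive complexes involved in chromatin-based gene silencing. The record does not state which isoform is present, whether a stop codon is retained, whether any tags or mutations are included, or the size of the insert. No feature table was supplied, so the attL sites and other backbone elements are inferred from the named commercial vector, not from annotation of this clone.
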