Addgene plasmid #69770: pCR8/GW/TOPO PCGF1
Purpose: Gateway entry vector for PCGF1
Depositing lab: Gerard Cagney. Depositing organization: University College Dublin.
Backbone
  Vector backbone: pCR8/GW/TOPO
  Backbone manufacturer: Invitrogen
  Backbone size w/o insert (bp): 2817
  Vector type: Bacterial Expression
Growth in bacteria
  Bacterial resistance: Spectinomycin, 50 μg/mL
  Growth temperature: 37°C
  Growth strain: DH5alpha
  Copy number: High Copy
Gene/Insert
  Gene/Insert name: PCGF1
  Species: H. sapiens (human)
  Entrez Gene: PCGF1 (a.k.a. 2010002K04Rik, NSPC1, RNF3A-2, RNF68)
  Cloning method: TOPO Cloning
  Sequencing primers: 5′ M13F20; 3′ M13R
Terms and licenses: Academic/Nonprofit Terms; Industry Terms: Not Available to Industry
How to cite: pCR8/GW/TOPO PCGF1 was a gift from Gerard Cagney (Addgene plasmid # 69770 ; http://n2t.net/addgene:69770 ; RRID:Addgene_69770)
